Addgene plasmid #173237: RVD-AA2
Purpose: One-step assembly of custom RVD arrays to construct DdCBE, TALE, etc.
Depositing lab: Bin Shen. Depositing organization: Nanjing Medical University. Publication: Precision modeling of mitochondrial diseases in zebrafish via DdCBE-mediated mtDNA base editing. Guo J, Zhang X, Chen X, Sun H, Dai Y, Wang J, Qian X, Tan L, Lou X, Shen B. Cell Discov. 2021 Sep 3;7(1):78. doi: 10.1038/s41421-021-00307-9. PubMed 34480028.
Backbone
  Vector backbone: TetR T vector
  Vector type: Unspecified
Growth in bacteria
  Bacterial resistance: Tetracycline, 10 μg/mL
  Growth temperature: 37°C
  Growth strain: DH5alpha
  Copy number: High Copy
Gene/Insert
  Gene/Insert name: NI-NI dimer RVD at Position2
  Species: Synthetic
  Mutation: no
  Cloning method: Restriction Enzyme; 5′ cloning site Unknown (unknown if destroyed)
Terms and licenses: Academic/Nonprofit Terms; Industry Terms: Not Available to Industry
Depositor comments: RVD is inserted into TA site of TetR T vector
How to cite: RVD-AA2 was a gift from Bin Shen (Addgene plasmid # 173237 ; http://n2t.net/addgene:173237 ; RRID:Addgene_173237)
