[The description below was written by a language model from this plasmid's Addgene catalogue record and pLannotate feature annotations shown in this document.]
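Description:
RVD-AA2 is a small bacterial module plasmid from a library of building blocks for one-step assembly of custom TALE repeat arrays, such as those used in DdCBE mitochondrial base editors or other TALE-based proteins. The backbone is recorded as a "TetR T vector", a TA-cloning plasmid. According to the depositor, the synthetic insert sits at the TA site. The vector type is otherwise unspecified. The plasmid is maintained at high copy in E. coli through a ColE1/pUC-type origin and selected with tetracycline. The feature table shows a tet promoter driving the TcR tetracycline efflux protein gene.

The payload is a dimer of two TALE repeats that both carry the NI repeat-variable diresidue (RVD), designated for position 2 of an array. In the TALE code NI repeats recognise adenine, which fits the "AA" in the name. The module would therefore supply an A-A recognition unit at a fixed slot when combined with other positional modules. The record does not state the flanking sites or the enzymes used for assembly, and the 5′ cloning site is listed as unknown.

The automated annotation does not label the RVD insert, which presumably lies in one of the unannotated stretches. It does pick up short KanR fragments, a small RSF ori fragment and a T7 promoter, which look like backbone remnants rather than functional parts. The KanR fragment, T7 promoter and part of the origin each appear twice, with the second set running to the end of the 3,335 nt record. This pattern suggests the sequencing assembly may contain a duplicated or overlapping segment, so the recorded length may not reflect the true plasmid size.
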