Features (pLannotate 1.2.2; 9 found; start..end, strand, type, name):
      1..52      +  CDS            KanR (fragment): aminoglycoside phosphotransferase; aphA-3; confers resistance to kanamycin
     55..73      -  promoter       T7 promoter: promoter for bacteriophage T7 RNA polymerase
    401..989     +  rep_origin     ori: high-copy-number ColE1/pMB1/pBR322/pUC origin of replication
   1061..1100    -  rep_origin     RSF ori (fragment): Plasmids containing the RSF 1030 origin of replication can be propagated in E. coli cells that contain additional plasmids with compatible origins.
   1116..1144    +  promoter       tet promoter: E. coli promoter for tetracycline efflux protein gene
   1192..2382    +  CDS            TcR: tetracycline efflux protein; tet; confers resistance to tetracycline
   2480..2554    +  CDS            KanR (fragment): aminoglycoside phosphotransferase; aphA-3; confers resistance to kanamycin
   2557..2575    -  promoter       T7 promoter: promoter for bacteriophage T7 RNA polymerase
   3005..3335    +  rep_origin     ori (fragment): high-copy-number ColE1/pMB1/pBR322/pUC origin of replication
>Addgene plasmid #173237 | RVD-AA2 | addgene full sequence | sequence record 352206 | Addgene NGS Result
GCTATTTTTTGACTTACTGGGGATCAAGCCTGATTGGGAGAAAATAAAATATCCCCTATAGTGAGTCGTA
TTACATGGTCATAGCTGTTTCCTGGCAGCTCTGGCCCGTGTCTCAAAATCTCTGATGTTACATTGCACAA
GATAAAAATATATCATCATGCCTCCTCTAGACCAAAGCTGGTCTCGCAGGTTGTAGCGATTGCTAGTAAT
ATTGGTGGCAAACAGGCTCTTGAGACGGTTCAGCGCCTCCTTCCAGTTCTCTGTCAAGCCCACGGACTCA
CCCCAGATCAAGTGGTTGAGACCATATCTGGTCGAGCCACCCATGACCAAAATCCCTTAACGTGAGTTAC
GCGTCGTTCCACTGAGCGTCAGACCCCGTAGAAAAGATCAAAGGATCTTCTTGAGATCCTTTTTTTCTGC
GCGTAATCTGCTGCTTGCAAACAAAAAAACCACCGCTACCAGCGGTGGTTTGTTTGCCGGATCAAGAGCT
ACCAACTCTTTTTCCGAAGGTAACTGGCTTCAGCAGAGCGCAGATACCAAATACTGTTCTTCTAGTGTAG
CCGTAGTTAGGCCACCACTTCAAGAACTCTGTAGCACCGCCTACATACCTCGCTCTGCTAATCCTGTTAC
CAGTGGCTGCTGCCAGTGGCGATAAGTCGTGTCTTACCGGGTTGGACTCAAGACGATAGTTACCGGATAA
GGCGCAGCGGTCGGGCTGAACGGGGGGTTCGTGCACACAGCCCAGCTTGGAGCGAACGACCTACACCGAA
CTGAGATACCTACAGCGTGAGCTATGAGAAAGCGCCACGCTTCCCGAAGGGAGAAAGGCGGACAGGTATC
CGGTAAGCGGCAGGGTCGGAACAGGAGAGCGCACGAGGGAGCTTCCAGGGGGAAACGCCTGGTATCTTTA
TAGTCCTGTCGGGTTTCGCCACCTCTGACTTGAGCGTCGATTTTTGTGATGCTCGTCAGGGGGGCGGAGC
CTATGGAAAAACGCCAGCAACGCGGCCTTTTTACGGTTCCTGGCCTTTTGCTGGCCTTTTGCTCACATGT
TCTTTCCTGCGTTATCCACAGAATCAGGGGATAACGCAGGAAAGAACATGAATTAATTCTCATGTTTGAC
AGCTTATCATCGATTAGCTTTAATGCGGTAGTTTATCACAGTTAAATTGCTAACGCAGTCAGGCACCGTG
TATGAAATCTAACAATGCGCTCATCGTCATCCTCGGCACCGTCACCCTGGATGCTGTAGGCATAGGCTTG
GTTATGCCGGTACTGCCGGGCCTCTTGCGGGATATCGTCCATTCCGACAGCATCGCCAGTCACTATGGCG
TGCTGCTAGCGCTATATGCGTTGATGCAATTTCTATGCGCACCCGTTCTCGGAGCACTGTCCGACCGCTT
TGGCCGCCGCCCAGTCCTGCTCGCTTCGCTACTTGGAGCCACTATCGACTACGCGATCATGGCGACCACA
CCCGTCCTGTGGATTCTCTACGCCGGACGCATCGTGGCCGGCATCACCGGCGCCACAGGTGCGGTTGCTG
GCGCCTATATCGCCGACATCACCGATGGGGAAGATCGGGCTCGCCACTTCGGGCTCATGAGCGCTTGTTT
CGGCGTGGGTATGGTGGCAGGCCCCGTGGCCGGGGGACTGTTGGGCGCCATCTCCTTACATGCACCATTC
CTTGCGGCGGCGGTGCTCAACGGCCTCAACCTACTACTGGGCTGCTTCCTAATGCAGGAGTCGCATAAGG
GAGAGCGCCGACCCATGCCCTTGAGAGCCTTCAACCCAGTCAGCTCCTTCCGGTGGGCGCGGGGCATGAC
TATCGTCGCCGCACTTATGACTGTCTTCTTTATCATGCAACTCGTAGGACAGGTGCCGGCAGCGCTCTGG
GTCATTTTCGGCGAGGACCGCTTTCGCTGGAGCGCGACGATGATCGGCCTGTCGCTTGCGGTATTCGGAA
TCTTGCACGCCCTCGCTCAAGCCTTCGTCACTGGTCCCGCCACCAAACGTTTCGGCGAGAAGCAGGCCAT
TATCGCCGGCATGGCGGCCGACGCGCTGGGCTACGTCTTGCTGGCGTTCGCGACGCGAGGCTGGATGGCC
TTCCCCATTATGATTCTTCTCGCTTCCGGCGGCATCGGGATGCCCGCGTTGCAGGCCATGCTGTCCAGGC
AGGTAGATGACGACCATCAGGGACAGCTTCAAGGATCGCTCGCGGCTCTTACCAGCCTAACTTCGATCAT
TGGACCGCTGATCGTCACGGCGATTTATGCCGCCTCGGCGAGCACATGGAACGGGTTGGCATGGATTGTA
GGCGCCGCCCTATACCTTGTCTGCCTCCCCGCGTTGCGTCGCGGTGCATGGAGCCGGGCCACCTCGACCT
GAATGGAAGCCGGCGGCACCTCGCTAACGGATTCACCACTCCAAGAATTGGAGCCAATCAATTCTTGCGG
AGAACTGTGAATGCGCAAACCAACCCTTGATCGGGGAAGAACAGTATGTCGAGCTATTTTTTGACTTACT
GGGGATCAAGCCTGATTGGGAGAAAATAAAATATCCCCTATAGTGAGTCGTATTACATGGTCATAGCTGT
TTCCTGGCAGCTCTGGCCCGTGTCTCAAAATCTCTGATGTTACATTGCACAAGATAAAAATATATCATCA
TGCCTCCTCTAGACCAAAGCTGGTCTCGCAGGTTGTAGCGATTGCTAGTAATATTGGTGGCAAACAGGCT
CTTGAGACGGTTCAGCGCCTCCTTCCAGTTCTCTGTCAAGCCCACGGACTCACCCCAGATCAAGTTGTAG
CGATTGCTAGTAATATTGGTGGCAAACAGGCTCTTGAGACGGTTCAGCGCCTCCTTCCAGTTCTCTGTCA
AGCCCACGGACTCACCCCAGATCAAGTGGTTGAGACCATATCTGGTCGAGCCACCCATGACCAAAATCCC
TTAACGTGAGTTACGCGTCGTTCCACTGAGCGTCAGACCCCGTAGAAAAGATCAAAGGATCTTCTTGAGA
TCCTTTTTTTCTGCGCGTAATCTGCTGCTTGCAAACAAAAAAACCACCGCTACCAGCGGTGGTTTGTTTG
CCGGATCAAGAGCTACCAACTCTTTTTCCGAAGGTAACTGGCTTCAGCAGAGCGCAGATACCAAATACTG
TTCTTCTAGTGTAGCCGTAGTTAGGCCACCACTTCAAGAACTCTGTAGCACCGCCTACATACCTCGCTCT
GCTAATCCTGTTACCAGTGGCTGCTGCCAGTGGCGATAAGTCGTGTCTTACCGGGTTGGACTCAAGACGA
TAGTTACCGGATAAGGCGCAGCGGTCGGGCTGAACGGGGGGTTCG
