>Addgene plasmid #173237 | RVD-AA2 | depositor partial sequence | sequence record 336192 | RVD flanked by two Bsa I sites
GGTCTCGCAGGTTGTAGCGATTGCTAGTAATATTGGTGGCAAACAGGCTCTTGAGACGGTTCAGCGCCTC
CTTCCAGTTCTCTGTCAAGCCCACGGACTCACCCCAGATCAAGTTGTAGCGATTGCTAGTAATATTGGTG
GCAAACAGGCTCTTGAGACGGTTCAGCGCCTCCTTCCAGTTCTCTGTCAAGCCCACGGACTCACCCCAGA
TCAAGTGGTTGAGACC
